>Addgene plasmid #204097 | pBP-R_MCD8 | addgene full sequence | sequence record 418228 | Addgene NGS Result
GAAGATCCTTTGATCTTTTCTACGGGGTCTGACGCTCAGTGGAACGAAAACTCACGTTAAGGGATTTTGG
TCATGAGATTATCAAAAAGGATCTTCACCTAGATCCTTTTAAATTAAAAATGAAGTTTTAAATCAATCTA
AAGTATATATGAGTAAACTTGGTCTGACAGCTCGAGGCTTGGATTCTCACCAATAAAAAACGCCCGGCGG
CAACCGAGCGTTCTGAACAAATCCAGATGGAGTTCTGAGGTCATTACTGGATCTATCAACAGGAGTCCAA
GCGAGCTCGATATCAAATTACGCCCCGCCCTGCCACTCATCGCAGTACTGTTGTAATTCATTAAGCATTC
TGCCGACATGGAAGCCATCACAAACGGCATGATGAACCTGAATCGCCAGCGGCATCAGCACCTTGTCGCC
TTGCGTATAATATTTGCCCATGGTGAAAACGGGGGCGAAGAAGTTGTCCATATTGGCCACGTTTAAATCA
AAACTGGTGAAACTCACCCAGGGATTGGCTGACACGAAAAACATATTCTCAATAAACCCTTTAGGGAAAT
AGGCCAGGTTTTCACCGTAACACGCCACATCTTGCGAATATATGTGTAGAAACTGCCGGAAATCGTCGTG
GTATTCACTCCAGAGCGATGAAAACGTTTCAGTTTGCTCATGGAAAACGGTGTAACAAGGGTGAACACTA
TCCCATATCACCAGCTCACCGTCTTTCATTGCCATACGAAATTCCGGATGAGCATTCATCAGGCGGGCAA
GAATGTGAATAAAGGCCGGATAAAACTTGTGCTTATTTTTCTTTACGGTCTTTAAAAAGGCCGTAATATC
CAGCTGAACGGTCTGGTTATAGGTACATTGAGCAACTGACTGAAATGCCTCAAAATGTTCTTTACGATGC
CATTGGGATATATCAACGGTGGTATATCCAGTGATTTTTTTCTCCATTTTAGCTTCCTTAGCTCCTGAAA
ATCTCGATAACTCAAAAAATACGCCCGGTAGTGATCTTATTTCATTATGGTGAAAGTTGGAACCTCTTAC
GTGCCCGATCAACTCGAGTGCCACCTGACGTCTAAGAAACCATTATTATCATGACATTAACCTATAAAAA
TAGGCGTATCACGAGGCAGAATTTCAGATAAAAAAAATCCTTAGCTTTCGCTAAGGATGATTTCGGTCTC
AGTACTCTTAATCATGCATCGGACCGTTTCATAAGAGACCTCCGGCAAAAAAGGGCAAGGTGTCACCACC
CTGCCCTTTTTCTTTAAAACCGAAAAGATTACTTCGCGTTATGCAGGCTTCCTCGCTCACTGACTCGCTG
CGCTCGGTCGTTCGGCTGCGGCGAGCGGTATCAGCTCACTCAAAGGCGGTAATACGGTTATCCACAGAAT
CAGGGGATAACGCAGGAAAGAACATGTGAGCAAAAGGCCAGCAAAAGGCCAGGAACCGTAAAAAGGCCGC
GTTGCTGGCGTTTTTCCACAGGCTCCGCCCCCCTGACGAGCATCACAAAAATCGACGCTCAAGTCAGAGG
TGGCGAAACCCGACAGGACTATAAAGATACCAGGCGTTTCCCCCTGGAAGCTCCCTCGTGCGCTCTCCTG
TTCCGACCCTGCCGCTTACCGGATACCTGTCCGCCTTTCTCCCTTCGGGAAGCGTGGCGCTTTCTCATAG
CTCACGCTGTAGGTATCTCAGTTCGGTGTAGGTCGTTCGCTCCAAGCTGGGCTGTGTGCACGAACCCCCC
GTTCAGCCCGACCGCTGCGCCTTATCCGGTAACTATCGTCTTGAGTCCAACCCGGTAAGACACGACTTAT
CGCCACTGGCAGCAGCCACTGGTAACAGGATTAGCAGAGCGAGGTATGTAGGCGGTGCTACAGAGTTCTT
GAAGTGGTGGCCTAACTACGGCTACACTAGAAGAACAGTATTTGGTATCTGCGCTCTGCTGAAGCCAGTT
ACCTTCGGAAAAAGAGTTGGTAGCTCTTGATCCGGCAAACAAACCACCGCTACCAGCGGTGGTTTTTTTG
TTTGCAAGCAGCAGATTACGCGCAGAAAAAAAGGATCTCAA
Features (pLannotate 1.2.2; 6 found; start..end, strand, type, name):
    183..277     -  terminator     lambda t0 terminator: transcription terminator from phage lambda
    301..957     -  CDS            cat: CAT_ECOLX - Experimental evidence at protein level: Swiss-Prot protein existence level 1. This enzyme is an effector of chloramphenicol resistance in bacteria. From Escherichia coli. This protein is used as a marker in many commonly used cloning vectors, such as pACYC184.
    958..1055    -  promoter       cat promoter: promoter of the E. coli cat gene encoding chloramphenicol acetyltransferase
   1141..1184    -  terminator     bacterial terminator: putative bacterial transcription terminator
   1231..1288    +  terminator     his operon terminator: This putative transcriptin terminator from the E. coli his operon has a 2-bp deletion introduced during synthesis. Its efficiency has not been determined.
   1483..2071    -  rep_origin     ori: high-copy-number ColE1/pMB1/pBR322/pUC origin of replication
