[The description below was written by a language model from this plasmid's Addgene catalogue record and pLannotate feature annotations shown in this document.]
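Description:
pBP-R_MCD8 is a small (about 2.1 kb) bacterial part-storage plasmid built on the iGEM pSB1C3 backbone, catalogued as a "Type 0 RBS part". It carries a synthetic ribosome binding site, described as the MCD8 weak RBS, which was placed into the backbone by Gibson cloning with no recorded mutations. The plasmid is maintained at high copy in E. coli through a ColE1/pMB1/pUC-type origin of replication. It is selected with chloramphenicol via the cat gene (chloramphenicol acetyltransferase), which is driven by its native cat promoter and followed by the phage lambda t0 terminator.

Apart from the origin and the resistance cassette, the annotated features are transcription terminators: a putative bacterial terminator and a his operon terminator. These are typical of the pSB1C3 design, in which terminators flank the cloning region to insulate the stored part from read-through transcription from the rest of the plasmid. The RBS insert itself is too short and specialised to have been picked up by the automated annotation, so its exact position is not shown in the feature table, and no promoter, coding sequence or reporter is annotated alongside it. Although the vector type is listed as bacterial expression, the plasmid appears to hold a single regulatory element rather than a complete expression unit. The "Type 0" designation suggests it serves as a basic part in a hierarchical or modular assembly toolkit. In such a scheme, a weak translation initiation element would be combined with promoters, coding sequences and terminators to tune protein expression toward lower levels in bacteria. The record does not specify the assembly standard or the flanking sites used.
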