Addgene plasmid #204097: pBP-R_MCD8
Purpose: Type 0 RBS part
Depositing lab: Mikhail Shapiro. Depositing organization: California Institute of Technology.
Backbone
  Vector backbone: pSB1C3
  Backbone manufacturer: iGEM
  Vector type: Bacterial Expression
Growth in bacteria
  Bacterial resistance: Chloramphenicol, 25 μg/mL
  Growth temperature: 37°C
  Growth strain: NEB Stable
  Copy number: High Copy
Gene/Insert
  Gene/Insert name: MCD8 weak RBS
  Species: Synthetic
  Mutation: None
  Cloning method: Gibson Cloning
Terms and licenses: Academic/Nonprofit Terms; Industry Terms: Not Available to Industry
How to cite: pBP-R_MCD8 was a gift from Mikhail Shapiro (Addgene plasmid # 204097 ; http://n2t.net/addgene:204097 ; RRID:Addgene_204097)
